>Addgene plasmid #100362 | pCMV_mEm_4GS_LF82_785 | addgene full sequence | sequence record 209494 | Addgene NGS Result
GAGTTCGAGCTTGCATGCCTGCAGGTCGTTACATAACTTACGGTAAATGGCCCGCCTGGCTGACCGCCCA
ACGACCCCCGCCCATTGACGTCAATAATGACGTATGTTCCCATAGTAACGCCAATAGGGACTTTCCATTG
ACGTCAATGGGTGGAGTATTTACGGTAAACTGCCCACTTGGCAGTACATCAAGTGTATCATATGCCAAGT
ACGCCCCCTATTGACGTCAATGACGGTAAATGGCCCGCCTGGCATTATGCCCAGTACATGACCTTATGGG
ACTTTCCTACTTGGCAGTACATCTACGTATTAGTCATCGCTATTACCATGGTGATGCGGTTTTGGCAGTA
CATCAATGGGCGTGGATAGCGGTTTGACTCACGGGGATTTCCAAGTCTCCACCCCATTGACGTCAATGGG
AGTTTGTTTTGGCACCAAAATCAACGGGACTTTCCAAAATGTCGTAACAACTCCGCCCCATTGACGCAAA
TGGGCGGTAGGCGTGTACGGTGGGAGGTCTATATAAGCAGAGCTCGTTTAGTGAACCGTCAGATCGCCTG
GAGACGCCATCCACGCTGTTTTGACCTCCATAGAAGACACCGGGACCGATCCAGCCTCCGGACTCTAGAG
GATCCGGTACTAGAGGAACTGAAAAACCAGAAAGTTAACTGGTAAGTTTAGTCTTTTTGTCTTTTATTTC
AGGTCCCGGATCCGGTGGTGGTGCAAATCAAAGAACTGCTCCTCAGTGGATGTTGCCTTTACTTCTAGGC
CTGTACGGAAGTGTTACTTCTGCTCTAAAAGCTGCGGAATTGTACCCGCGGGCCCACCATGGTGAGCAAG
GGCGAGGAGCTGTTCACCGGGGTGGTGCCCATCCTGGTCGAGCTGGACGGCGACGTAAACGGCCACAAGT
TCAGCGTGTCCGGCGAGGGCGAGGGCGATGCCACCTACGGCAAGCTGACCCTGAAGTTCATCTGCACCAC
CGGCAAGCTGCCCGTGCCCTGGCCCACCCTCGTGACCACCTTGACCTACGGCGTGCAGTGCTTCGCCCGC
TACCCCGACCACATGAAGCAGCACGACTTCTTCAAGTCCGCCATGCCCGAAGGCTACGTCCAGGAGCGCA
CCATCTTCTTCAAGGACGACGGCAACTACAAGACCCGCGCCGAGGTGAAGTTCGAGGGCGACACCCTGGT
GAACCGCATCGAGCTGAAGGGCATCGACTTCAAGGAGGACGGCAACATCCTGGGGCACAAGCTGGAGTAC
AACTACAACAGCCACAAGGTCTATATCACCGCCGACAAGCAGAAGAACGGCATCAAGGTGAACTTCAAGA
CCCGCCACAACATCGAGGACGGCAGCGTGCAGCTCGCCGACCACTACCAGCAGAACACCCCCATCGGCGA
CGGCCCCGTGCTGCTGCCCGACAACCACTACCTGAGCACCCAGTCCAAGCTGAGCAAAGACCCCAACGAG
AAGCGCGATCACATGGTCCTGCTGGAGTTCGTGACCGCCGCCGGGATCACTCTCGGCATGGACGAGCTGT
ACAAGCGAATTGGTGGAGGGGGCGGTTCCGGTGGCGGAGGTTCCCGAATTCGTCGACGGAGATCTGATAT
GATGCCAGTTAGCCGTTATCTCTGCATTTTCATAAACGTTGGTTTGGGAGAAGCGGCAAAACGAAATGTG
GGTAACGAGCAAAACCAAATTCCGGATATGGCGGCGTTTGCCAGTTCACTTTCATCAACGGGTTTTCAAA
AACTCCCTTCAGGTCTGATTATTCAGTGGGGTATTGTCAGTGGAGCATCAAACTATACGGTGACTTACCC
GGTAACATTCCCAAATCGTTCACTTGCGCTGTTGGCTGTGCCACATACAACGTCGGTGGCTGGTATATCT
GCAATGGGCATAGCGAACTGTTCTGATATCAGCAAATCACAGTTCTATATAATTGTTGGCGGTATATCTC
AGGGAGAAATTGTCAAATATGAAAGGTCCTGTTTTTGGGTAGCAATCGGTGTATGAATCGGTACCCTCGA
GAAGCTTGCGGCCGCGGGGATCCAGACATGATAAGATACATTGATGAGTTTGGACAAACCACAACTAGAA
TGCAGTGAAAAAAATGCTTTATTTGTGAAATTTGTGATGCTATTGCTTTATTTGTAACCATTATAAGCTG
CAATAAACAAGTTAACAACAACAATTGCATTCATTTTATGTTTCAGGTTCAGGGGGAGGTGTGGGAGGTT
TTTTCGGATCCTCTAGAGTCGATCTGCAGGCATGCTAGCTTGGCGTAATCATGGTCATAGCTGTTTCCTG
TGTGAAATTGTTATCCGCTCACAATTCCACACAACATACGAGCCGGAAGCATAAAGTGTAAAGCCTGGGG
TGCCTAATGAGTGAGCTAACTCACATTAATTGCGTTGCGCTCACTGCCCGCTTTCCAGTCGGGAAACCTG
TCGTGCCAGCTGCATTAATGAATCGGCCAACGCGCGGGGAGAGGCGGTTTGCGTATTGGGCGCTCTTCCG
CTTCCTCGCTCACTGACTCGCTGCGCTCGGTCGTTCGGCTGCGGCGAGCGGTATCAGCTCACTCAAAGGC
GGTAATACGGTTATCCACAGAATCAGGGGATAACGCAGGAAAGAACATGTGAGCAAAAGGCCAGCAAAAG
GCCAGGAACCGTAAAAAGGCCGCGTTGCTGGCGTTTTTCCATAGGCTCCGCCCCCCTGACGAGCATCACA
AAAATCGACGCTCAAGTCAGAGGTGGCGAAACCCGACAGGACTATAAAGATACCAGGCGTTTCCCCCTGG
AAGCTCCCTCGTGCGCTCTCCTGTTCCGACCCTGCCGCTTACCGGATACCTGTCCGCCTTTCTCCCTTCG
GGAAGCGTGGCGCTTTCTCATAGCTCACGCTGTAGGTATCTCAGTTCGGTGTAGGTCGTTCGCTCCAAGC
TGGGCTGTGTGCACGAACCCCCCGTTCAGCCCGACCGCTGCGCCTTATCCGGTAACTATCGTCTTGAGTC
CAACCCGGTAAGACACGACTTATCGCCACTGGCAGCAGCCACTGGTAACAGGATTAGCAGAGCGAGGTAT
GTAGGCGGTGCTACAGAGTTCTTGAAGTGGTGGCCTAACTACGGCTACACTAGAAGAACAGTATTTGGTA
TCTGCGCTCTGCTGAAGCCAGTTACCTTCGGAAAAAGAGTTGGTAGCTCTTGATCCGGCAAACAAACCAC
CGCTGGTAGCGGTGGTTTTTTTGTTTGCAAGCAGCAGATTACGCGCAGAAAAAAAGGATCTCAAGAAGAT
CCTTTGATCTTTTCTACGGGGTCTGACGCTCAGTGGAACGAAAACTCACGTTAAGGGATTTTGGTCATGA
GATTATCAAAAAGGATCTTCACCTAGATCCTTTTAAATTAAAAATGAAGTTTTAAATCAATCTAAAGTAT
ATATGAGTAAACTTGGTCTGACAGTTACCAATGCTTAATCAGTGAGGCACCTATCTCAGCGATCTGTCTA
TTTCGTTCATCCATAGTTGCCTGACTCCCCGTCGTGTAGATAACTACGATACGGGAGGGCTTACCATCTG
GCCCCAGTGCTGCAATGATACCGCGAGACCCACGCTCACCGGCTCCAGATTTATCAGCAATAAACCAGCC
AGCCGGAAGGGCCGAGCGCAGAAGTGGTCCTGCAACTTTATCCGCCTCCATCCAGTCTATTAATTGTTGC
CGGGAAGCTAGAGTAAGTAGTTCGCCAGTTAATAGTTTGCGCAACGTTGTTGCCATTGCTACAGGCATCG
TGGTGTCACGCTCGTCGTTTGGTATGGCTTCATTCAGCTCCGGTTCCCAACGATCAAGGCGAGTTACATG
ATCCCCCATGTTGTGCAAAAAAGCGGTTAGCTCCTTCGGTCCTCCGATCGTTGTCAGAAGTAAGTTGGCC
GCAGTGTTATCACTCATGGTTATGGCAGCACTGCATAATTCTCTTACTGTCATGCCATCCGTAAGATGCT
TTTCTGTGACTGGTGAGTACTCAACCAAGTCATTCTGAGAATAGTGTATGCGGCGACCGAGTTGCTCTTG
CCCGGCGTCAATACGGGATAATACCGCGCCACATAGCAGAACTTTAAAAGTGCTCATCATTGGAAAACGT
TCTTCGGGGCGAAAACTCTCAAGGATCTTACCGCTGTTGAGATCCAGTTCGATGTAACCCACTCGTGCAC
CCAACTGATCTTCAGCATCTTTTACTTTCACCAGCGTTTCTGGGTGAGCAAAAACAGGAAGGCAAAATGC
CGCAAAAAAGGGAATAAGGGCGACACGGAAATGTTGAATACTCATACTCTTCCTTTTTCAATATTATTGA
AGCATTTATCAGGGTTATTGTCTCATGAGCGGATACATATTTGAATGTATTTAGAAAAATAAACAAATAG
GGGTTCCGCGCACATTTCCCCGAAAAGTGCCACCTGACGTCTAAGAAACCATTATTATCATGACATTAAC
CTATAAAAATAGGCGTATCACGAGGCCCTTTCGTCTCGCGCGTTTCGGTGATGACGGTGAAAACCTCTGA
CACATGCAGCTCCCGGAGACGGTCACAGCTTGTCTGTAAGCGGATGCCGGGAGCAGACAAGCCCGTCAGG
GCGCGTCAGCGGGTGTTGGCGGGTGTCGGGGCTGGCTTAACTATGCGGCATCAGAGCAGATTGTACTGAG
AGTGCACCATATGCGGTGTGAAATACCGCACAGATGCGTAAGGAGAAAATACCGCATCAGGCGCCATTCG
CCATTCAGGCTGCGCAACTGTTGGGAAGGGCGATCGGTGCGGGCCTCTTCGCTATTACGCCAGCTGGCGA
AAGGGGGATGTGCTGCAAGGCGATTAAGTTGGGTAACGCCAGGGTTTTCCCAGTCACGACGTTGTAAAAC
GACGGCCAGT
Features (pLannotate 1.2.2; 17 found; start..end, strand, type, name):
      8..28      -  misc_feature   MCS (fragment): pUC18/19 multiple cloning site
     27..330     +  enhancer       CMV enhancer: human cytomegalovirus immediate early enhancer
    331..534     +  promoter       CMV promoter: human cytomegalovirus (CMV) immediate early promoter
    672..768     +  intron         SV40 intron: modified SV40 intron with splice donor and acceptor sites
    829..1545    +  CDS            mEmerald: mEmerald is a basic (constitutively fluorescent) green fluorescent protein published in 1998, derived from Aequorea victoria. It is reported to be a very rapidly-maturing monomer with moderate acid sensitivity.
   1645..1857    +  CDS            yfdL (fragment): YFDL_ECOLI - Protein uncertain: Swiss-Prot protein existence level 5. From Escherichia coli (strain K12).
   2049..2183    -  polyA_signal   SV40 poly(A) signal: SV40 polyadenylation signal
   2318..2334    -  protein_bind   lac operator: The lac repressor binds to the lac operator to inhibit transcription in E. coli. This inhibition can be relieved by adding lactose or isopropyl-β-D-thiogalactopyranoside (IPTG). lac repressor encoded by lacI
   2342..2372    -  promoter       lac promoter: promoter for the E. coli lac operon
   2387..2408    -  protein_bind   CAP binding site: CAP binding activates transcription in the presence of cAMP. E. coli catabolite activator protein
   2421..2513    -  CDS            lacI (fragment): lac repressor; lacI; The lac repressor binds to the lac operator to inhibit transcription in E. coli. This inhibition can be relieved by adding lactose or isopropyl-β-D-thiogalactopyranoside (IPTG).
   2696..3284    -  rep_origin     ori: high-copy-number ColE1/pMB1/pBR322/pUC origin of replication
   3455..4315    -  CDS            AmpR: β-lactamase; bla; confers resistance to ampicillin, carbenicillin, and related antibiotics
   4316..4420    -  promoter       AmpR promoter: bla
   4515..4550    +  CDS            rop (fragment): Rop protein, which maintains plasmids at low copy number; rop
   4652..4751    +  misc_feature   bom (fragment): basis of mobility region from pBR322
   4757..2       -  CDS            lacZα (fragment) (across the origin): LacZα fragment of β-galactosidase; lacZ fragment
