[The description below was written by a language model from this plasmid's Addgene catalogue record and pLannotate feature annotations shown in this document.]
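Description:
pCMV_mEm_4GS_LF82_785 is a mammalian expression plasmid built on a pCMV backbone. It produces an open reading frame from Escherichia coli strain LF82, LF82_785, as a fusion to the green fluorescent protein mEmerald. The sequenced construct is 4,910 nt, which matches the stated 4,502 bp backbone plus a 408 bp insert. In bacteria it is maintained at high copy through a ColE1/pUC-type origin and selected with ampicillin via the β-lactamase gene and its own promoter. Short fragments of lacZα, the lac promoter/operator region, lacI, rop and bom are also annotated. These look like leftovers from the cloning vectors the backbone derives from rather than working parts. No mammalian selection marker is annotated, so the design appears suited to transient transfection.

The expression cassette begins with the human cytomegalovirus immediate early enhancer and promoter, followed by a modified SV40 intron of the kind commonly included to improve transcript processing and expression. Next comes the mEmerald coding sequence, which is carried on the backbone and sits at the N terminus of the fusion. The "4GS" in the name suggests a glycine-serine linker between the fluorescent protein and the insert, although the record does not describe it explicitly. The bacterial sequence was introduced by ligation independent cloning. Automated annotation matches part of it to the uncharacterised E. coli K-12 protein yfdL, a similarity hit and not a confirmed identity. An SV40 polyadenylation signal lies downstream of the cassette, although it is annotated on the opposite strand. The associated publication used exogenous expression of such fusions in HeLa cells in a multi-phenotypic imaging screen to identify candidate bacterial effectors.
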