Addgene plasmid #100362: pCMV_mEm_4GS_LF82_785
Purpose: Mammalian expression of E. coli LF82_785 CDS fused to mEmerald
Depositing lab: Alan Huett. Depositing organization: University of Nottingham. Publication: A multi-phenotypic imaging screen to identify bacterial effectors by exogenous expression in a HeLa cell line. Collins A, Huett A. Sci Data. 2018 May 15;5:180081. doi: 10.1038/sdata.2018.81. PubMed 29762554.
Backbone
  Vector backbone: pCMV
  Backbone size w/o insert (bp): 4502
  Vector type: Mammalian Expression
Growth in bacteria
  Bacterial resistance: Ampicillin, 100 μg/mL
  Growth temperature: 37°C
  Growth strain: XL1 Blue
  Copy number: High Copy
Gene/Insert
  Gene/Insert name: LF82_785
  Insert size (bp): 408
  Promoter: CMV
  Tag / fusion protein: mEmerald (N terminal on backbone)
  Cloning method: Ligation Independent Cloning
  Sequencing primers: 5′ ACTTCTGCTCTAAAAGCTGCGG; 3′ CACTGCATTCTAGTTGTGGTTTGTC
Terms and licenses: Academic/Nonprofit Terms; Industry Terms: Not Available to Industry
How to cite: pCMV_mEm_4GS_LF82_785 was a gift from Alan Huett (Addgene plasmid # 100362 ; http://n2t.net/addgene:100362 ; RRID:Addgene_100362)
