>Addgene plasmid #100362 | pCMV_mEm_4GS_LF82_785 | depositor partial sequence | sequence record 183687 | Sequence across LF82 gene insert region
CGGCATGGACGAGCTGTACAAGCGAATTGGTGGAGGGGGCGGTTCCGGTGGCGGAGGTTCCCGAATTCGT
CGACGGAGATCTGATATGATGCCAGTTAGCCGTTATCTCTGCATTTTCATAAACGTTGGTTTGGGAGAAG
CGGCAAAACGAAATGTGGGTAACGAGCAAAACCAAATTCCGGATATGGCGGCGTTTGCCAGTTCACTTTC
ATCAACGGGTTTTCAAAAACTCCCTTCAGGTCTGATTATTCAGTGGGGTATTGTCAGTGGAGCATCAAAC
TATACGGTGACTTACCCGGTAACATTCCCAAATCGTTCACTTGCGCTGTTGGCTGTGCCACATACAACGT
CGGTGGCTGGTATATCTGCAATGGGCATAGCGAACTGTTCTGATATCAGCAAATCACAGTTCTATATAAT
TGTTGGCGGTATATCTCAGGGAGAAATTGTCAAATATGAAAGGTCCTGTTTTTGGGTAGCAATCGGTGTA
TGAATCGGTACCCTCGAGAAGCTTGCGGCCGCGGGGATCCAGACATGATAAGATACATTGATGAGTTTGG
ACAAACCACAACTAGAATGCAGTGAAAAAAATGCTTTATTTGTGAAATTTGTGATGCTATTGCTTTATTT
GTAACCATTATAAGCTGCAATAAACAAGTTAACAACAACAATTGCATTCATTTTATGTTTCAGGTTCAGG
GGGAGGTGTGGGANGTTTTTTCGGATCCTCTAGAGTCGATCTGCANGCATGCTAGCTTGGCGTAATCATG
GTCATAGCTGTTTCCTGTGTGAAATTGTTATCCGCTCACAATTCCACACAACATACGAGCCGGAAGCATA
AAGTGTAAAGCCTGGGGTGCCTAATGAGTGAGCTAACTCACATTAATTGCGTTGCGCTCACTGCCCGCTT
TCCAGTNGGGAAANCTGTCGTGCCAGCTGCATTAATGAATCGNNCAACGCGCGGGG
